Addgene plasmid #23771: pDONR223-PMVK
Depositing lab: William Hahn & David Root. Depositing organization: Dana-Farber Cancer Institute. Publication: COT drives resistance to RAF inhibition through MAP kinase pathway reactivation. Johannessen CM, Boehm JS, Kim SY, Thomas SR, Wardwell L, Johnson LA, Emery CM, Stransky N, Cogdill AP, Barretina J, Caponigro G, Hieronymus H, Murray RR, Salehi-Ashtiani K, Hill DE, Vidal M, Zhao JJ, Yang X, Alkan O, Kim S, Harris JL, Wilson CJ, Myer VE, Finan PM, Root DE, Roberts TM, Golub T, Flaherty KT, Dummer R, Weber BL, Sellers WR, Schlegel R, Wargo JA, Hahn WC, Garraway LA. Nature. 2010 Dec 16;468(7326):968-72. doi: 10.1038/nature09627 PubMed 21107320.
Backbone
  Vector backbone: pDONR223
  Backbone manufacturer: Invitrogen
  Backbone size w/o insert (bp): 5005
  Vector type: Gateway Donor vector
Growth in bacteria
  Bacterial resistance: Spectinomycin, 50 μg/mL
  Growth temperature: 37°C
  Growth strain: DH5alpha
  Copy number: High Copy
Gene/Insert
  Gene/Insert name: PMVK (alt name: phosphomevalonate kinase)
  Species: H. sapiens (human)
  Insert size (bp): 579
  Entrez Gene: PMVK (a.k.a. HUMPMKI, PMK, PMKA, PMKASE, POROK1)
  Cloning method: Gateway Cloning
  Sequencing primers: 5′ M13pUC-fwd; 3′ M13rev
Terms and licenses: Academic/Nonprofit Terms; Industry Terms: Not Available to Industry
Depositor comments: The ORF has no Stop codon. This design enables easy recombination into a destination vector to add an epitope tag of choice and Stop codon to the ORF. Do NOT use this plasmid directly for transfections. A set of 4 custom lentiviral vectors is available ( pLX301 (http://www.addgene.org/25895/) , pLX302 (http://www.addgene.org/25896/) , pLX303 (http://www.addgene.org/25897/) , pLX304 (http://www.addgene.org/25890/) ) to be used to express these ORFs in mammalian cells. These plasmids are not included in the kit and must be ordered separately.
How to cite: pDONR223-PMVK was a gift from William Hahn & David Root (Addgene plasmid # 23771 ; http://n2t.net/addgene:23771 ; RRID:Addgene_23771)
