[The description below was written by a language model from this plasmid's Addgene catalogue record.]
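Description:
pDONR223-PMVK is a Gateway entry-type clone built in the pDONR223 donor vector backbone (Invitrogen; about 5 kb without insert). It carries the human PMVK open reading frame, which encodes phosphomevalonate kinase, as a 579 bp insert introduced by Gateway recombination. The plasmid is maintained in E. coli at high copy number and selected with spectinomycin. No feature table accompanies the record, so the exact origin of replication and the positions of the recombination sites are not stated. As a product of Gateway cloning into a donor vector, the ORF would be expected to sit between attL-type sites that permit LR recombination into destination vectors. M13 forward and reverse primer sites flanking the insert are listed for sequence verification.

The ORF deliberately lacks a stop codon. This "open" configuration allows the coding sequence to be transferred in frame into a destination vector that supplies a C-terminal epitope tag of choice together with a stop codon. The donor backbone is a shuttle and storage vehicle for the ORF, and the record lists no promoter for expression. The depositors explicitly note that the plasmid should not be transfected directly. They point instead to a companion set of four custom lentiviral destination vectors, pLX301 to pLX304, which are obtained separately and are used to express these ORFs in mammalian cells. The clone belongs to a kit of ORF entry clones associated with a study of resistance to RAF inhibition through reactivation of the MAP kinase pathway. Its typical use is therefore as source material for gain-of-function expression constructs and screens.
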