>Addgene plasmid #23771 | pDONR223-PMVK | depositor partial sequence | sequence record 10877 | Author sequence
ATGGCCCCGCTGGGAGGCGCCCCGCGGCTGGTACTGCTGTTCAGCGGCAAGAGGAAATCCGGGAAGGACT
TCGTGACCGAGGCGCTGCAGAGCAGACTTGGAGCTGATGTCTGTGCTGTCCTCCGGCTCTCTGGTCCACT
CAAGGAACAGTATGCTCAGGAGCATGGCTTGAACTTCCAGAGACTCCTGGACACCAGCACCTACAAGGAG
GCCTTTCGGAAGGACATGATCCGCTGGGGAGAGGAGAAACGCCAGGCTGACCCAGGCTTCTTTTGCAGGA
AGATTGTGGAGGGCATCTCCCAGCCCATCTGGCTGGTGAGTGACACACGGAGAGTGTCTGACATCCAGTG
GTTTCGGGAGGCCTATGGGGCCGTGACGCAGACGGTCCGCGTTGTAGCGTTGGAGCAGAGCCGACAGCAG
CGGGGCTGGGTGTTCACGCCAGGGGTGGACGATGCTGAGTCAGAATGTGGCCTGGACAACTTCGGGGACT
TTGACTGGGTCATCGAGAACCATGGAGTTGAACAGCGCCTGGAGGAGCAGTTGGAGAACCTGATAGAATT
TATCCGCTCCAGACTTTAG
