>Addgene plasmid #23771 | pDONR223-PMVK | addgene partial sequence | sequence record 29590 | 23771 with M13pUc-fwd
GGGCCCAATAATGATTTTATTTTGACTGATAGTGACCTGTTCGTTGCAACAAATTGATGAGCAATGCTTT
TTTATAATGCCAACTTTGTACAAAAAAGTTGGCATGGCCCCGCTGGGAGGCGCCCCGCGGCTGGTACTGC
TGTTCAGCGGCAAGAGGAAATCCGGGAAGGACTTCGTGACCGAGGCGCTGCAGAGCAGACTTGGAGCTGA
TGTCTGTGCTGTCCTCCGGCTCTCTGGTCCACTCAAGGAACAGTATGCTCAGGAGCATGGCTTGAACTTC
CAGAGACTCCTGGACACCAGCACCTACAAGGAGGCCTTTCGGAAGGACATGATCCGCTGGGGAGAGGAGA
AACGCCAGGCTGACCCAGGCTTCTTTTGCAGGAAGATTGTGGAGGGCATCTCCCAGCCCATCTGGCTGGT
GAGTGACACACGGAGAGTGTCTGACATCCAGTGGTTTCGGGAGGCCTATGGGGCCGTGACGCAGACGGTC
CGCGTTGTAGCGTTGGAGCAGAGCCGACAGCAGCGGGGCTGGGTGTTCACGCCAGGGGTGGACGATGCTG
AGTCAGAATGTGGCCTGGACAACTTCGGGGACTTTGACTGGGTCATCGAGAACCATGGAGTTGAACAGCG
CCTGGAGGAGCAGTTGGAGAACCTGATAGAATTTATCCGCTCCAGACTTTACCCAACTTTCTTGTACAAA
GTTGGCATTATAAGAAAGCATTGCTTATCAATTTGTTGCAACGAACAGGTCACTATCAGTCAAAATAAAA
TCATTATTTGCCATCC
